Addgene plasmid #69256: pSR35
Purpose: phsp16.41::CRE for integration on ttTi14024, Chr X
Depositing lab: Sander van den Heuvel. Depositing organization: Utrecht University. Publication: G1/S Inhibitors and the SWI/SNF Complex Control Cell-Cycle Exit during Muscle Differentiation. Ruijtenberg S, van den Heuvel S. Cell. 2015 Jul 16;162(2):300-13. doi: 10.1016/j.cell.2015.06.013. Epub 2015 Jul 2. PubMed 26144318.
Backbone
  Vector backbone: pCFJ355
  Backbone manufacturer: Erik Jorgensen
  Backbone size w/o insert (bp): 8941
  Total vector size (bp): 10866
  Vector type: Worm Expression, Cre/Lox ; MosSCI
Growth in bacteria
  Bacterial resistance: Ampicillin, 100 μg/mL
  Growth temperature: 37°C
  Growth strain: DH5alpha
  Copy number: High Copy
Gene/Insert
  Gene/Insert name: Cre recombinase (alt name: Cre recombinase)
  Species: C. elegans (nematode)
  Insert size (bp): 1134
  Mutation: codon-optimzed index 1.0
  Promoter: hsp16.41
  Cloning method: Gibson Cloning
  Sequencing primers: 5′ M13 forward; 3′ N/A
Terms and licenses: Academic/Nonprofit Terms; Industry Terms: Not Available to Industry
How to cite: pSR35 was a gift from Sander van den Heuvel (Addgene plasmid # 69256 ; http://n2t.net/addgene:69256 ; RRID:Addgene_69256)
