[The description below was written by a language model from this plasmid's Addgene catalogue record and pLannotate feature annotations shown in this document.]
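Description:
pSR35 is a C. elegans MosSCI (Mos1-mediated single-copy insertion) targeting plasmid built on the pCFJ355 backbone. It is designed to place a heat-shock-inducible Cre recombinase transgene at the ttTi14024 Mos1 site on chromosome X. The plasmid is 10,866 bp and is propagated in E. coli as a high-copy plasmid through a ColE1/pUC-type origin, with ampicillin selection from the β-lactamase gene. The feature table also shows an unc-119 coding sequence. In MosSCI vectors this gene serves as the worm selection marker, rescuing the movement defect of unc-119 mutants so that transformants and integrants can be identified. Gateway attB4, attB1 and attB2 sites remain from the backbone, although the record states that the insert was assembled by Gibson cloning. The genomic homology arms that direct repair at the Mos1 excision site are not annotated in the table. Several very short hits (Rac1, P element end, rop, lacZα fragments) look like incidental matches or backbone remnants.

The payload is a Cre coding sequence of about 1.1 kb, codon-optimised for C. elegans and driven by the hsp-16.41 heat-shock promoter. An annotated hsp-16.1 fragment on the opposite strand, just upstream, is consistent with the divergent hsp-16 intergenic region. Cre is preceded by a partial 2xFLAG annotation and an EGL-13 nuclear localisation signal, and is followed by the tbb-2 3' terminator region. Once integrated as a single copy, the transgene allows temporally controlled Cre expression after heat shock. This expression triggers recombination between loxP sites for inducible gene knockout or activation. The associated publication concerns cell-cycle exit during muscle differentiation.
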