Features (pLannotate 1.2.2; 18 found; start..end, strand, type, name):
     15..35      +  protein_bind   attB4: mutant version of attB; core recombination site for the Gateway® BP reaction BP Clonase™
   1795..1819    +  protein_bind   attB1: mutant version of attB; recombination site for the Gateway® BP reaction BP Clonase™
   2677..2694    -  misc_feature   P element 5' end (fragment): No description available
   2805..3647    +  CDS            unc-119: UN119_CAEEL - Experimental evidence at protein level: Swiss-Prot protein existence level 1. Myristoyl-binding protein that acts as a cargo adapter: specifically binds the myristoyl moiety of a subset of N-terminally myristoylated proteins and is required for their localization. Plays a key role in ciliary membrane localization of proteins. Required for the establishment or function of the nervous system. From Caenorhabditis elegans.
   3916..3933    -  CDS            lacZα (fragment): LacZα fragment of β-galactosidase; lacZ fragment
   3997..4047    -  CDS            hsp-16.1 (fragment): HSP11_CAEEL - Also known as hsp16-1b. Experimental evidence at transcript level: Swiss-Prot protein existence level 2. From Caenorhabditis elegans.
   4438..4459    +  CDS            2xFLAG (fragment): two tandem FLAG® epitope tags
   4462..4536    +  CDS            EGL-13 NLS: nuclear localization signal from the C. elegans EGL-13 transcription factor (Lyssenko et al., 2007)
   4543..5673    +  CDS            cre: RECR_BPP1 - Experimental evidence at protein level: Swiss-Prot protein existence level 1. Catalyzes site-specific recombination between two 34-base- pair LOXP sites. Its role is to maintain the phage genome as a monomeric unit-copy plasmid in the lysogenic state. From Escherichia phage P1 (Bacteriophage P1).
   5690..6013    +  terminator     tbb-2 terminator: tbb-2; transcription terminator for the C. elegans tubulin beta-2 gene
   6077..6101    -  protein_bind   attB2: mutant version of attB; recombination site for the Gateway® BP reaction BP Clonase™
   6978..6995    -  CDS            Rac1 (fragment): human Rac family small GTPase 1
   8688..9276    -  rep_origin     ori: high-copy-number ColE1/pMB1/pBR322/pUC origin of replication
   9447..10307   -  CDS            AmpR: β-lactamase; bla; confers resistance to ampicillin, carbenicillin, and related antibiotics
  10308..10412   -  promoter       AmpR promoter: bla
  10507..10542   +  CDS            rop (fragment): Rop protein, which maintains plasmids at low copy number; rop
  10644..10743   +  misc_feature   bom (fragment): basis of mobility region from pBR322
  10749..10866   -  CDS            lacZα (fragment): LacZα fragment of β-galactosidase; lacZ fragment
>Addgene plasmid #69256 | pSR35 | depositor full sequence | sequence record 122064 | pSR35 sequence 10866 bps
ATCCGCCAAGCTATCAACTTTGTATAGAAAAGTTGATGCTTTTACATCTCCATCCTAGCTCACTTGTCAT
ACTATTACCGTTCCCATAGTAATTGTACAATGCCCCCGTTTTATCAAGCATTTCTTTTTTTTTTTTGAGA
ATTTTTAAATTAATCAATATCCCGAGTTCTTCCACCTTTTGAGCAAGTCTCGTTGAGGATTGCATTGGTC
CCAGCGCTAACTAGGCGTCAATTCATCCACCTCTCCATTCTCTCTCCCGTTCCAACTGTGTTTTTCTTTG
TCAGCGGCGAATTTTCCACAACCAATCGAGTCCTATTTCTCTTTTTTTCCCCCACCTCCCAATAATTTTA
TTTGCATGTTTTATAAACTCACTTTGTTCAATAATTTATTGATTTTATTTTTTCTATGATTTGAAACTTT
ACATTTTTCCTACTCTTCTATAGCAATACTTTGTCACTTACAATAACCCCCCCCCCCCAGTCTGCCTATA
TTTATTTAGATGTTCTTTATGGCCACCCAATGTATAAACTCTTTTAGTGCATTTGTAGGTTCTTTCTTCA
TCCCACCCAATTCCCCCTCCACCACAAATCCCAGTTTTGATTATTTTAAGCCCATATTTATAAGAAGTAA
ATATATTTATAGATTTTTCTTAGATTATAAGCTCTTCTAGGTTTTCCCTCGTTGAGAAGAATGATCTGAA
AAAGCCTAAATTATAGATTTTTGAAACGTATTGTGTAGAATTTGTATTTATTCGTGAAAGTGGAATAAAG
TTAAAACGGAAAAATGTAGTATTAGTTTTGTGCAAAACATTGGCCCTATAAATGTAGATGTAGGAAAGTC
TGTTTATTCTTGGAAAAATCCCTAATTTTTGTGAAATTGTTTGGTTTGCAGCGGTCGGAAGCAATCTTGA
AAATAATTATCATTTGTAATCACATTTTGGTAATTTATTACGTTTATTTTCTTCATTGATTGGTAGGTAT
ATGTTTTCTTTCGAAAGATGAACAAATGATAGTGAATTGGTGCACCTATAAACGGAAAATATACCTTAAA
CAATTAATGGTTAAAAAATCCACAATGAAGAAAAGATATTAGAAAATTCCGGTTGCTAAGACATTGAAAA
AAACTTGAAAAAAGACTTTGAAAACTTGACAAAATTTGGCACTTTTGAAAAGAACCCATTTAAAACTTAA
AGCATGTACTAAAACGAGAACTTTATTTGAAAATTATTATATGTGTATTGCTGCGCTTGTACATTTAAAA
AAAGGAACCTTTTCAATTGATACTTAAAACAAATAGAAGTTTTTTAATCCATATCCTCAAGCTTCGCAGA
TAAACCCTCAATATGCCAAACTCTAATAAGTAGCAATGTAACATGTTTTTGGCGCTGGTGAGTAGGTACT
AAAAATTTAATAAATGTTTCCGATTTAAAATTTTAGATCTCGTCAGAATCGTTGTCAACGCAGAACTACA
ATTCTGGCATACTTTTGTTATAACGATATCAAATACCAAAGAACTCGTCGAAATTGCATACTTGTTGATG
GAACCATCCGTTCAACTGAACGCCAGCCAGTTTATTACTTAAATGAAAACTAATTTTTCAATTGATGACG
GTTAGTGACTTTAGGTTTCATTTGATCAGCGTAGTTGCTGACACTTAATGGTTCGGGAACATAAAAGAAC
ATGTCGAACACGTACATGACGACTGCTTAAAAGTTGAAAATTTCCCATATCCGTTTCTCATTTTATGTAG
TCTCTTTCAGTGTGGCTACTAACGATTTTGCAATTTTACATTATACAAGTTTGTACAAAAAAGCAGGCTT
GAGCCAATTTATCCAAGTCCTTGTAAAAAGTATTCGAAAATTGTTAACGGATAAAATGTTTATTATAATA
TCAAAAACAATTTGTCAGTTGACCACTTTTTGATATATTTGACAGAAACCGGGATGAATTGGCTCAAAGT
TAGGGCGCCCTTCTATTACAGGGTTTCTGATAACAAACCGGTTATTAACTCCCAACAAGGGATGATTTCA
ATTCATCATGCTCAAATTGACCCAAATTAAGTTACATGACAAATTCATCGCCCTTTTCAACTCTTCTTGG
CTCATCATCTGTTATTCTGTTCCTATTCTGTCTGCACCCTATACCCCTTTGCATACTCTCTCGTCATTCC
TTTCTTGGATAGTGTCTTCTTCTCCCCAGCTCTGCTACTTCTATGACTTGCGCCCGCTGCTTTTCCGCTC
GTTCCTCTCCTCTCTGACGTCTTCTTCTGCTTCTTTTCTCCTTCCTTTTTCCCTTCTCAATCTTCCTCTT
TTTCCCATTTCTGTCAATCATTCGAAGAAGAAGAAGAAGAAGACCCTCATTCATTTCATTTTTTTTTCTG
TCGGTGTGTGCTGCTCGGTTAAGAGTGAGCTCTCTATTCCACGTCTTCTTCTTTTTCTTCTTCGATTCGA
ATCAATCACTCCACCAAAACGCATTCGTTTTTGGGATTCACCCCGCGGTTCGCAATAGGTTTCTTTTTCA
AATTATTAGCGTTATAAATAGAAAAATGGTGGAGTTTCAATAAAAATGATAATTTACAAAGTGTATTTTG
ATTACATGTACTCAAAAAGGTTGAAATTTTTCATACCAGTTTTCCGGAAATCCATCTGATATCATTATCG
TATTTTTCTTTTTAAAAATGTTTTCAAAAAAAAACAAAATATAGCTGGTTATTTGGCACCCTCTAATTAC
CATTTTCCTGTCACACCACACTCTTTTCCTTCTTCCACTTCTTTCCGTTTTCAGCCGCTTCCAACCAAAC
CGATATGAAAGCCGAGCAACAACGATCGATTCCACCCGGCTCGGCGACCTTCCCGTCGCAGGTGAGACTC
AGAAAACTAGAGAAACCGCTCAACTAACTCTTGATATCCGATTTCATTCTTTTCTCTTTTCTTTTTGTTG
AACTTTTCCATATTTCCAGATGCCACGGCCACCACCAAGCACCGAACAAGGAATCACAACGGAATCGGAG
CTTGCGAAGAAAGCTCAAATCACTCCGAACGACGTTTTAGCACTTCCGGGAATCACTCAAGGTATCTTGC
TCCCTTTGGATTTCAGTTTAAAACATAAATTTAGGATTCTTATGCTCCCCATCTGCGAACATCTATAACA
TCGAGTTCACCAAGTTCCAAATCCGTGATCTGGACACTGAGCAAGTGCTTTTCGAGATCGCCAAACCGGA
GAACGATCAGGAGAATGATGAGTCGCCACAGGAGTCGGCAAGATACGTGCGTTATAGATTTGCTCCAAAC
TTTTTGAAACTCAAAACGGTCGGAGCAACTGTGGAATTCAAAGTAGGAGACATCCCAATCCATCATTTCC
GAATGATCGAACGTCACTTCTTCAAAGATCGCCTTCTGAAGTGTTTTGACTTTGAATTCGGATTCTGTAT
TCCGAATTCACGAAACAACTGTGAACATATCTATGAGTTCCCTCAACTCTCTCAACAACTCAGTGAGTCA
TTATTCTAAAAAGTACAATTCAAAAGACTAATCTCTTTTTCAGTGGACGACATGATCAACAATCCAAACG
AGACTCGTTCTGACAGCTTCTATTTCGTCGATAACAAACTCGTCATGCACAACAAAGCCGACTACTCATA
TGATGCATAAATATTTAATACAAAAATGTTCTGGATAATTATTCTGTCGAATAGAAAAAAAACTCCAAAT
GTGATTAAATTCCAATAATTCCTGTCTAGTTTGTTCCTTCCCCTTCCCCTTCTCATGTTCAATGCATTCC
TAAGCTTTTCAGTTCCCCCCTTGTTTCTATATTTTTTCGCTGTCCTGTCACACTCGCTAAAAACACTAAT
CACACGGAAATCTGTTTTCAATAAAAACTCCAACTTTAACTCATTTTCAATTTCAACTGCACGGGTGTAA
AACGACGGCCAGTCCGTAATACGACTCACTTAAGGCCTTGACTAGAGGGTACCAGAGCTCACCTAGGTAT
CTAGCGATCACCAAAAACGGAACGTTGAGCTGGACGGAAATAGTGGTAAAGTGACATGATTATAGTTTGA
AGATTTCTAATTTCACAATTAGAGCAAATGTTGTTCGGTATTTATTTTCAACGGTATTTATACTATTTTC
CACCTTTTTCTAGAACATTCGAGCTGCTTGTTGCAAAAGGAGGGCGACTCACATTCGGTACATGGAAAAG
TAGTGTACACAATAAAGAGACCCAGATACATTTTCCGTCTGCGTCTCTTTGCACCCACCGGGAGTATTTT
CAAACGAATGCATCTAGGACCTTCTAGAACATTCTGTAAGGCTGCAGAATGCGGGTATATAAGGAAAGCG
GGCTCAGAGGAAGCCAACACGCTTTGTTCTAGTGCATCTAAAAAACTTCGAAAATGCTCATTTAATTAAA
ATGGATTACAAGGATCACGATGGAGACTACAAGGACGATGATGATAAGGGAATGTCCCGTCGTCGTAAGG
CCAACCCAACCAAGCTCTCCGAGAACGCCAAGAAGCTCGCCAAGGAGGTCGAGAACGGAGGAATGTCCAA
CCTCCTCACCGTCCACCAAAACCTCCCAGCCCTCCCAGTCGACGCCACCTCCGACGAGGTCCGTAAGAAC
CTCATGGACATGTTCCGTGACCGTCAAGCCTTCTCCGAGCACACCTGGAAGATGCTCCTCTCCGTCTGCC
GTTCCTGGGCCGCCTGGTGCAAGCTCAACAACCGTAAGTGGTTCCCAGCCGAGCCAGAGGACGTCCGTGA
CTACCTCCTCTACCTCCAAGCCCGTGGACTCGCCGTCAAGACCATCCAACAACACCTCGGACAACTCAAC
ATGCTCCACCGTCGTTCCGGACTCCCACGTCCATCCGACTCCAACGCCGTCTCCCTCGTCATGCGTCGTA
TCCGTAAGGTAAGTTTAAACATATATATACTAACTAACCCTGATTATTTAAATTTTCAGGAGAACGTCGA
CGCCGGAGAGCGTGCCAAGCAAGCCCTCGCCTTCGAGCGTACCGACTTCGACCAAGTCCGTTCCCTCATG
GAGAACTCCGACCGTTGCCAAGACATCCGTAACCTCGCCTTCCTCGGAATCGCCTACAACACCCTCCTCC
GTATCGCCGAGATCGCCCGTATCCGTGTCAAGGACATCTCCCGTACCGACGGAGGACGTATGCTCATCCA
CATCGGACGTACCAAGACCCTCGTCTCCACCGCCGGAGTCGAGAAGGCCCTCTCCCTCGGAGTCACCAAG
CTCGTCGAGCGTTGGATCTCCGTCTCCGGAGTCGCCGACGACCCAAACAACTACCTCTTCTGCCGTGTCC
GTAAGGTAAGTTTAAACAGTTCGGTACTAACTAACCATACATATTTAAATTTTCAGAACGGAGTCGCCGC
CCCATCCGCCACCTCCCAACTCTCCACCCGTGCCCTTGAGGGAATCTTCGAGGCCACCCACCGTCTCATC
TACGGAGCCAAGGACGACTCCGGACAACGTTACCTCGCCTGGTCCGGACACTCCGCCCGTGTCGGAGCCG
CCCGTGACATGGCCCGTGCCGGAGTCTCCATCCCAGAGATCATGCAAGCCGGAGGATGGACCAACGTCAA
CATCGTTATGAACTACATCCGTAACCTCGACTCCGAGACCGGAGCTATGGTCCGTCTCCTTGAGGACGGA
GACTAAGCGGCCGCGATAAATGCAAAATCCTTTCAAGCATTCCCTTCTTCTCTATCACTCTTCTTTCTTT
TTGTCAAAAAATTCTCTCGCTAATTTATTTGCTTTTTTAATGTTATTATTTTATGACTTTTTATAGTCAC
TGAAAAGTTTGCATCTGAGTGAAGTGAATGCTATCAAAATGTGATTCTGTCTGATGTACTTTCACAATCT
CTCTTCAATTCCATTTTGAAGTGCTTTAAACCCGAAAGGTTGAGAAAAATGCGAGCGCTCAAATATTTGT
ATTGTGTTCGTTGAGTGACCCAACAAAAAGAGGAAACTTTATTGTGCCGCCAAGAAAAAAGTCTCAACTA
GTGAGTCGTATTACGTAGCTTGGCGTAATCATGGTCATAGCTGTTTCCTGCCCGTGACCCAGCTTTCTTG
TACAAAGTGGTTTGTTTGTGAGTTTCAGGAAACTTGTGAATTCGTTCAAACCCTTCAGAATCAGAATAAA
AAATGGTGCTTTGTATTTCTTAAATTTTAATAACTTTTTCACGAGCACTACATTTTAAAATTTTGTAGAA
GTTGTCTGTTTGCACCCATTTAATTTCAAATGTGTCATAAGTCAACAACTGGCACGTTGAGTATACATAG
AAAAGAATGATTTTACCTTTTAATATTTTTTTTGTTATAAAAGCTTGCAACATTTTTATTACCTCTATGG
ATAAAAAACGAAGGCTAGGAGAAAGAATCTAAAAACTCGGATTAGTTTTTGGATACAAAACAGAAGATTA
GAATATTTCCCTTCACGAATTTTGAGGGTAAAACAATTTTACCGAAGTTTTCAAAGGTTTTTGTTCAAGA
TTCCATTCATTTTTTTTGAAATACTTCATACACGTGGTGTCAGGTTGTTACGGTTTGACTTACAAATTTT
GCCCAAAAAATGAGACGTCAGCACGTTTTTAGCCATTTAAATCAGTTAAGAACTCTGTGTCTCAACTCCC
GCATTTTTTGTAGATATTTGTAGATCAAACCGAAATGAGACACTCTGACACCACGAGTTCATATTGTGAA
ACTCTCTTGAATACTTATCACTGTGCCAACCCATGTCACACTTTTAAATACATTGAACAGTATAAAAAAC
TCAGGTCAAAAGTAACATTTGATTGATCCCCCCCATTTCCTTCTGAACTTTGCTTCTCCTGTTTTTGCGT
CGTTTCGCCATCATCATTAAAGTGACTCTTGGACTTGAGACTCTAGTTGCTTATCGATTGGTGATTGAAA
AAGTAGGAGAAACGAATCTTTTCATCTACTCCTCTTCTGCACCCGCCTTCTCTTCCTCTTCTTCATCCAG
CAGTGCCATTTCTCTTCGGCAGCAAGAATGGTGTGTAAAGTGATGACGGCGCAGTTTCTTCTGGCACAGG
AGTAGCACAGCACAACCTCAGCAGTAGTTGGAGCAACCCAGCAGCAGCATATTTTCGATACTCATCGAGC
ACTTGCCGTTGTGTTGTGTCATCCGCCAACAAATCAGCAAACAACGTTTTTTATCCCGATCATTATTTTT
TTTCCTCGCTCTGGGTTGGACTTGTCTATGTTTCAATTTTTATTACAAAAATAATGGAAGAAAAACATTT
GTTTGAAAATTTTAATCCCTACTTTAAAGTTATATTATATATAGAAAATAAGTCTAAAAAATGTTTTATT
ATTTTTTTAAATTTTATTTAAAATTTTGAAAAAAATTTCGTATGGCTGATGTCCCAGACCCATCATTTTT
TGTAGTTTTCTGTTTTTCTGAAAATTTAAATGACCTTCTCCGGTTTTTCTAAGATGACGTCACATTTCAA
AAACCCATTGAAACTAATTTTCAGAAAACGGAAAACTCAATAAAACTAAGCGTGAAATGGAAAAAAAATC
ATTTAAAAAGTTAGAAAAATTTAAAAAAAAGATTTCAATTCTACTCGGCCATTGCGATGAATTTTTTATC
AATTAACGCTAAATCTGTAAAAATTAGATTAAAAACCAAATAATAAAGAAACATACAAGGAATTTCAATT
TTAAAAATTGTGTCATCAAACTTTTTGAGAAACTTCAGTATTAATTTAATTTCATGGAATGCGGTTTTTT
CTCTAACTTTTTAACAAAACTAGGTAGATTAAAAAATTTAAACAAGACCATATATAAGCTACTGTTTCAA
ATCTACCTCTGTATGTATGTACAACAACTCCTTCAAAGTGAACGTATTTGCGAAAAATGGGCTCATCACA
GAAGCTCATCATTTTTTACAACATTGTATTATAAACTTGCCAGTGCGTAGCCAGCATTTTATTTAACTTT
CTATGAATTTTTGATATTTTTTGAAAAAGATTTTCTCACATGGTTCTCAATTGAACACTAAAACATAATC
TAAAAACTACGAATTTTGAGTTTAAAGTTTTTCAGTTTTAAAGGTGGAGTAGCGCCAGTAGGGATTTAGT
CTAAGTACAATTATAATGACCTAAAACAACCAAATATCATAACAAAACACTCCGAAAATTTTCAGATTTT
TTCATAATTTCGGAGCTTTGGCAAATTGCCAAATTTTGAAAAATATGAGCTTTTGAGGAAATCCAAAGCA
ATGTCGCATGTTCCGACCCTTACAATGTTTCAATACAAGTAATCAAAACAAAATTAAAATATAAAAAATG
TAGAAAAAAATGTTTTTTTTGGTCGTCTTCCAAAATTATGAGTGGCAAAAACTGAGTAATTGTCATTTTT
TGACAGGAAATAAAAAAAATTCAAAAATTTTTTGAAAATTTTTATTATGATATTTGAATATTTTAGGACC
AAAGGAGTGGTTTTTAACAGTTTCCCCACATGCGCTACTCAACCTTTAAACTTCATCCCCCAACTTTATT
ATACATAGTTGATAATTCGATGGTATCAGCTCACTCAAAGGCGGTAATACGGTTATCCACAGAATCAGGG
GATAACGCAGGAAAGAACATGTGAGCAAAAGGCCAGCAAAAGACCAGGAACCGTAAAAAGGCCGCGTTGC
TGGCGTTTTTCCATAGGCTCCGCCCCCCTGACGAGCATCACAAAAATCGACGCTCAAGTCAGAGGTGGCG
AAACCCGACAGGACTATAAAGATACCAGGCGTTTCCCCCTGGAAGCTCCCTCGTGCGCTCTCCTGTTCCG
ACCCTGCCGCTTACCGGATACCTGTCCGCCTTTCTCCCTTCGGGAAGCGTGGCGCTTTCTCATAGCTCAC
GCTGTAGGTATCTCAGTTCGGTGTAGGTCGTTCGCTCCAAGCTGGGCTGTGTGCACGAACCCCCCGTTCA
GCCCGACCGCTGCGCCTTATCCGGTAACTATCGTCTTGAGTCCAACCCGGTAAGACACGACTTATCGCCA
CTGGCAGCAGCCACTGGTAACAGGATTAGCAGAGCGAGGTATGTAGGCGGTGCTACAGAGTTCTTGAAGT
GGTGGCCTAACTACGGCTACACTAGAAGGACAGTATTTGGTATCTGCGCTCTGCTGAAGCCAGTTACCTT
CGGAAAAAGAGTTGGTAGCTCTTGATCCGGCAAACAAACCACCGCTGGTAGCGGTGGTTTTTTTGTTTGC
AAGCAGCAGATTACGCGCAGAAAAAAAGGATCTCAAGAAGATCCTTTGATCTTTTCTACGGGGTCTGACG
CTCAGTGGAACGAAAACTCACGTTAAGGGATTTTGGTCATGAGATTATCAAAAAGGATCTTCACCTAGAT
CCTTTTAAATTAAAAATGAAGTTTTAAATCAATCTAAAGTATATATGAGTAAACTTGGTCTGACAGTTAC
CAATGCTTAATCAGTGAGGCACCTATCTCAGCGATCTGTCTATTTCGTTCATCCATAGTTGCCTGACTCC
CCGTCGTGTAGATAACTACGATACGGGAGGGCTTACCATCTGGCCCCAGTGCTGCAATGATACCGCGAGA
CCCACGCTCACCGGCTCCAGATTTATCAGCAATAAACCAGCCAGCCGGAAGGGCCGAGCGCAGAAGTGGT
CCTGCAACTTTATCCGCCTCCATCCAGTCTATTAATTGTTGCCGGGAAGCTAGAGTAAGTAGTTCGCCAG
TTAATAGTTTGCGCAACGTTGTTGCCATTGCTACAGGCATCGTGGTGTCACGCTCGTCGTTTGGTATGGC
TTCATTCAGCTCCGGTTCCCAACGATCAAGGCGAGTTACATGATCCCCCATGTTGTGCAAAAAAGCGGTT
AGCTCCTTCGGTCCTCCGATCGTTGTCAGAAGTAAGTTGGCCGCAGTGTTATCACTCATGGTTATGGCAG
CACTGCATAATTCTCTTACTGTCATGCCATCCGTAAGATGCTTTTCTGTGACTGGTGAGTACTCAACCAA
GTCATTCTGAGAATAGTGTATGCGGCGACCGAGTTGCTCTTGCCCGGCGTCAATACGGGATAATACCGCG
CCACATAGCAGAACTTTAAAAGTGCTCATCATTGGAAAACGTTCTTCGGGGCGAAAACTCTCAAGGATCT
TACCGCTGTTGAGATCCAGTTCGATGTAACCCACTCGTGCACCCAACTGATCTTCAGCATCTTTTACTTT
CACCAGCGTTTCTGGGTGAGCAAAAACAGGAAGGCAAAATGCCGCAAAAAAGGGAATAAGGGCGACACGG
AAATGTTGAATACTCATACTCTTCCTTTTTCAATATTATTGAAGCATTTATCAGGGTTATTGTCTCATGA
GCGGATACATATTTGAATGTATTTAGAAAAATAAACAAATAGGGGTTCCGCGCACATTTCCCCGAAAAGT
GCCACCTGACGTCTAAGAAACCATTATTATCATGACATTAACCTATAAAAATAGGCGTATCACGAGGCCC
TTTCGTCTCGCGCGTTTCGGTGATGACGGTGAAAACCTCTGACACATGCAGCTCCCGGAGACGGTCACAG
CTTGTCTGTAAGCGGATGCCGGGAGCAGACAAGCCCGTCAGGGCGCGTCAGCGGGTGTTGGCGGGTGTCG
GGGCTGGCTTAACTATGCGGCATCAGAGCAGATTGTACTGAGAGTGCACCATATGCGGTGTGAAATACCG
CACAGATGCGTAAGGAGAAAATACCGCATCAGGCGCCATTCGCCATTCAGGCTGCGCAACTGTTGGGAAG
GGCGATCGGTGCGGGCCTCTTCGCTATTACGCCAGCTGGCGAAAGGGGGATGTGCTGCAAGGCGATTAAG
TTGGGTAACGCCAGGG
