>Addgene plasmid #69256 | pSR35 | addgene partial sequence | sequence record 125179 | M13-F20 5'-TGTAAAACGACGGCCAGT-3'
CTCACCTAGGTATCTAGCGATCACCAAAAACGGAACGTTGAGCTGGACGGAAATAGTGGTAAAGTGACAT
GATTATAGTTTGAAGATTTCTAATTTCACAATTAGAGCAAATGTTGTTCGGTATTTATTTTCAACGGTAT
TTATACTATTTTCCACCTTTTTCTAGAACATTCGAGCTGCTTGTTGCAAAAGGAGGGCGACTCACATTCG
GTACATGGAAAAGTAGTGTACACAATAAAGAGACCCAGATACATTTTCCGTCTGCGTCTCTTTGCACCCA
CCGGGAGTATTTTCAAACGAATGCATCTAGGACCTTCTAGAACATTCTGTAAGGCTGCAGAATGCGGGTA
TATAAGGAAAGCGGGCTCAGAGGAAGCCAACACGCTTTGTTCTAGTGCATCTAAAAAACTTCGAAAATGC
TCATTTAATTAAAATGGATTACAAGGATCACGATGGAGACTACAAGGACGATGATGATAAGGGAATGTCC
CGTCGTCGTAAGGCCAACCCAACCAAGCTCTCC
