>Addgene plasmid #69256 | pSR35 | addgene partial sequence | sequence record 125180 | M13-Rev 5'-CAGGAAACAGCTATGACC-3'
TTTCTTGGCGGCACAATAAAGTTTCCGTCTTTTTGTTGGGTCACTCAACGAACACAATACAAATATTTGA
GCGCTCGCATTTTTCTCAACCTTTCGGGTTTAAAGCACTTCAAAATGGAATTGAAGAGAGATTGTGAAAG
TACATCAGACAGAATCACATTTTGATAGCATTCACTTCACTCAGATGCAAACTTTTCAGTGACTATAAAA
AGTCATAAAATAATAACATTAAAAAAGCAAATAAATTAGCGAGAGAATTTTTTGACAAAAAGAAAGAAGA
GTGATAGAGAAGAAGGGAATGCTTGAAAGGATTTTGCATTTATCGCGGCCGCTTAGTCTCCGTCCTCAAG
GAGACGGACCATAGCTCCGGTCTCGGAGTCGAGGTTACGGATGTAGTTCATAACGATGTTGACGTTGGTC
CATCCTCCGGCTTGCATGATCTCTGGGATGGAGACTCCGGCACGGGCCATGTCACGGGCGGCTCCGACAC
GGGCGGAGTGTCCGGACCAGGCGAGGTAACGTTGTCCGGAGTCGTCCTTGGCTCCGTAGATGAGACGGTG
GGTGGCCTCGAAGATTCCCTCAAGGGCACGGGTGGAGAGTTGGGAGGTGGCGGATGGGGCGGCGACTCCG
TTCTGAAAATTTAAATATGTATGGTTAGTTAGTACCGAACTGTTTAAACTTACCTTACGGACACGGCA
